Addgene plasmid #112810: pTGC-U6.3
Purpose: PCR template vector for amplifying gRNAcore-pU6.2 promoter fragment
Depositing lab: Chun Han. Depositing organization: Cornell University. Publication: Robust CRISPR/Cas9-Mediated Tissue Specific Mutagenesis Reveals Gene Redundancy and Perdurance in Drosophila. Poe AR, Wang B, Sapar ML, Ji H, Li K, Onabajo T, Fazliyeva R, Gibbs M, Qiu Y, Hu Y, Han C. Genetics. 2018 Nov 30. pii: genetics.118.301736. doi: 10.1534/genetics.118.301736. PubMed 30504366.
Backbone
  Vector backbone: pDONR221
  Vector type: Bacterial Expression
Growth in bacteria
  Bacterial resistance: Kanamycin, 50 μg/mL
  Growth temperature: 37°C
  Growth strain: DH5alpha
  Copy number: High Copy
Gene/Insert
  Gene/Insert name: U6:3-gRNAcore
  Species: D. melanogaster (fly)
  Insert size (bp): 497
  Cloning method: Gibson Cloning
Terms and licenses: Academic/Nonprofit Terms; Industry Terms: Not Available to Industry
Depositor comments: For more information about the Han Lab Drosophila Transgenic Vectors, please visit: https://han.wicmb.cornell.edu/han-lab-drosophila-transgenic-vectors/
How to cite: pTGC-U6.3 was a gift from Chun Han (Addgene plasmid # 112810 ; http://n2t.net/addgene:112810 ; RRID:Addgene_112810)
