[The description below was written by a language model from this plasmid's Addgene catalogue record and pLannotate feature annotations shown in this document.]
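Description:
pTGC-U6.3 is a small (about 2.8 kb) bacterial plasmid built on the pDONR221 backbone that serves as a PCR template rather than as an expression or delivery vector in its own right. It is maintained in E. coli through a high-copy ColE1/pUC-type origin and selected with kanamycin via the aph(3')-Ia resistance gene. Backbone remnants annotated in the sequence include the rrnB T1 and T2 transcription terminators, a T7 promoter, and short lacZα and lacI fragments, none of which play a role in the plasmid's intended use.

The payload is a roughly 500 bp Drosophila-oriented insert assembled by Gibson cloning, consisting of the Streptococcus pyogenes Cas9 guide RNA scaffold placed immediately upstream of the Drosophila U6:3 snRNA promoter, an RNA polymerase III promoter commonly used to drive gRNA expression in flies. This scaffold-then-promoter order is what makes the fragment useful: amplifying it with primers that carry spacer sequences in their tails yields a piece in which one spacer joins the scaffold at the front and the U6:3 promoter at the back is followed by the next spacer. Such a fragment can be inserted into a recipient gRNA vector to build constructs expressing more than one guide, each from its own promoter.

The catalogue purpose line describes the amplified product as a gRNAcore-pU6.2 fragment, whereas the plasmid name, insert name and sequence annotation all indicate U6:3; the latter appears to be the promoter actually present. The associated work concerns tissue-specific CRISPR/Cas9 mutagenesis in Drosophila.
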