Features (pLannotate 1.2.2; 9 found; start..end, strand, type, name):
     96..139     +  terminator     rrnB T1 terminator: Escherichia coli rrnB; transcription terminator T1 from the E. coli rrnB gene
    186..222     -  CDS            lacZα (fragment): LacZα fragment of β-galactosidase; lacZ fragment
    245..320     +  misc_RNA       gRNA scaffold: guide RNA scaffold for the Streptococcus pyogenes CRISPR/Cas9 system
    322..742     +  promoter       dU6-3 promoter: RNA polymerase III promoter for Drosophila U6-3 snRNA (Port et al., 2014)
    760..778     -  promoter       T7 promoter: promoter for bacteriophage T7 RNA polymerase
    912..1721    +  CDS            KanR: aminoglycoside phosphotransferase; aph(3')-Ia; confers resistance to kanamycin in bacteria or G418 (Geneticin®) in eukaryotes
   1868..2456    +  rep_origin     ori: high-copy-number ColE1/pMB1/pBR322/pUC origin of replication
   2639..2731    +  CDS            lacI (fragment): lac repressor; lacI; The lac repressor binds to the lac operator to inhibit transcription in E. coli. This inhibition can be relieved by adding lactose or isopropyl-β-D-thiogalactopyranoside (IPTG).
   2786..2813    -  terminator     rrnB T2 terminator: transcription terminator T2 from the E. coli rrnB gene
>Addgene plasmid #112810 | pTGC-U6.3 | addgene full sequence | sequence record 215035 | Addgene NGS Result
CTGCCCGCCACCCTCCGGGCCGTTGCTTCACAACGTTCAAATCCGCTCCCGGCGGATTTGTCCTACTCAG
GAGAGCGTTCACCGACAAACAACAGATAAAACGAAAGGCCCAGTCTTCCGACTGAGCCTTTCGTTTTATT
TGATGCCTGGCAGTTCCCTACTCTCGCGTTAACGCTAGCATGGATGTTTTCCCAGTCACGACGTTGTAAA
ACGACGGCCAGTCTTAAGCTCGGGCCGCTCTTCTGTTTTAGAGCTAGAAATAGCAAGTTAAAATAAGGCT
AGTCCGTTATCAACTTGAAAAAGTGGCACCGAGTCGGTGCTTTTTTTGCTCACCTGTGATTGCTCCTACT
CAAATACAAAAACATCAAATTTTCTGTCAATAAAGCATATTTATTTATATTTATTTTACAGGAAAGAATT
CCTTTTAAAGTGTATTTTAACCTATAATGAAAAACGATTAAAAAAAATACATAAAATAATTCGAAAATTT
TTGAATAGCCCAGGTTGATAAAAATTCATTTCATACGTTTTATAACTTATGCCCCTAAGTATTTTTTGAC
CATAGTGTTTCAATTCTACATTAATTTTACAGAGTAGAATGAAACGCCACCTACTCAGCCAAGAGGCGAA
AAGGTTAGCTCGCCAAGCAGAGAGGGCGCCAGTGCTCACTACTTTTTATAATTCTCAACTTCTTTTTCCA
GACTCAGTTCGTATATATAGACCTATTTTCAATTTAACGTCGGGAAGAGCCTGATATCCCCTATAGTGAG
TCGTATTACATGGTCATAGCTGTTTCCTGGCAGCTCTGGCCCGTGTCTCAAAATCTCTGATGTTACATTG
CACAAGATAAAAATATATCATCATGAACAATAAAACTGTCTGCTTACATAAACAGTAATACAAGGGGTGT
TATGAGCCATATTCAACGGGAAACGTCGAGGCCGCGATTAAATTCCAACATGGATGCTGATTTATATGGG
TATAAATGGGCTCGCGATAATGTCGGGCAATCAGGTGCGACAATCTATCGCTTGTATGGGAAGCCCGATG
CGCCAGAGTTGTTTCTGAAACATGGCAAAGGTAGCGTTGCCAATGATGTTACAGATGAGATGGTCAGACT
AAACTGGCTGACGGAATTTATGCCTCTTCCGACCATCAAGCATTTTATCCGTACTCCTGATGATGCATGG
TTACTCACCACTGCGATCCCCGGAAAAACAGCATTCCAGGTATTAGAAGAATATCCTGATTCAGGTGAAA
ATATTGTTGATGCGCTGGCAGTGTTCCTGCGCCGGTTGCATTCGATTCCTGTTTGTAATTGTCCTTTTAA
CAGCGATCGCGTATTTCGTCTCGCTCAGGCGCAATCACGAATGAATAACGGTTTGGTTGATGCGAGTGAT
TTTGATGACGAGCGTAATGGCTGGCCTGTTGAACAAGTCTGGAAAGAAATGCATAAACTTTTGCCATTCT
CACCGGATTCAGTCGTCACTCATGGTGATTTCTCACTTGATAACCTTATTTTTGACGAGGGGAAATTAAT
AGGTTGTATTGATGTTGGACGAGTCGGAATCGCAGACCGATACCAGGATCTTGCCATCCTATGGAACTGC
CTCGGTGAGTTTTCTCCTTCATTACAGAAACGGCTTTTTCAAAAATATGGTATTGATAATCCTGATATGA
ATAAATTGCAGTTTCATTTGATGCTCGATGAGTTTTTCTAATCAGAATTGGTTAATTGGTTGTAACACTG
GCAGAGCATTACGCTGACTTGACGGGACGGCGCAAGCTCATGACCAAAATCCCTTAACGTGAGTTACGCG
TCGTTCCACTGAGCGTCAGACCCCGTAGAAAAGATCAAAGGATCTTCTTGAGATCCTTTTTTTCTGCGCG
TAATCTGCTGCTTGCAAACAAAAAAACCACCGCTACCAGCGGTGGTTTGTTTGCCGGATCAAGAGCTACC
AACTCTTTTTCCGAAGGTAACTGGCTTCAGCAGAGCGCAGATACCAAATACTGTTCTTCTAGTGTAGCCG
TAGTTAGGCCACCACTTCAAGAACTCTGTAGCACCGCCTACATACCTCGCTCTGCTAATCCTGTTACCAG
TGGCTGCTGCCAGTGGCGATAAGTCGTGTCTTACCGGGTTGGACTCAAGACGATAGTTACCGGATAAGGC
GCAGCGGTCGGGCTGAACGGGGGGTTCGTGCACACAGCCCAGCTTGGAGCGAACGACCTACACCGAACTG
AGATACCTACAGCGTGAGCTATGAGAAAGCGCCACGCTTCCCGAAGGGAGAAAGGCGGACAGGTATCCGG
TAAGCGGCAGGGTCGGAACAGGAGAGCGCACGAGGGAGCTTCCAGGGGGAAACGCCTGGTATCTTTATAG
TCCTGTCGGGTTTCGCCACCTCTGACTTGAGCGTCGATTTTTGTGATGCTCGTCAGGGGGGCGGAGCCTA
TGGAAAAACGCCAGCAACGCGGCCTTTTTACGGTTCCTGGCCTTTTGCTGGCCTTTTGCTCACATGTTCT
TTCCTGCGTTATCCCCTGATTCTGTGGATAACCGTATTACCGCCTTTGAGTGAGCTGATACCGCTCGCCG
CAGCCGAACGACCGAGCGCAGCGAGTCAGTGAGCGAGGAAGCGGAAGAGCGCCCAATACGCAAACCGCCT
CTCCCCGCGCGTTGGCCGATTCATTAATGCAGCTGGCACGACAGGTTTCCCGACTGGAAAGCGGGCAGTG
AGCGCAACGCAATTAATACGCGTACCGCTAGCCAGGAAGAGTTTGTAGAAACGCAAAAAGGCCATCCGTC
AGGATGGCCTTCTGCTTAGTTTGATGCCTGGCAGTTTATGGCGGGCGTC
